Addgene plasmid #73455: hPlekhm1-Mid/pIRES puro Glue (Q513-E784)
Purpose: Express human middle part (Q513-E784) Plekhm1 in mammalian cells
Depositing lab: Paul Odgren. Depositing organization: University of Massachusetts, Worcester. Publication: TRAFD1 (FLN29) Interacts with Plekhm1 and Regulates Osteoclast Acidification and Resorption. Witwicka H, Jia H, Kutikov A, Reyes-Gutierrez P, Li X, Odgren PR. PLoS One. 2015 May 19;10(5):e0127537. doi: 10.1371/journal.pone.0127537. eCollection 2015. PubMed 25992615.
Backbone
  Vector backbone: pIRES puro Glue vector
  Backbone manufacturer: Addgene, vector number 15100
  Backbone size w/o insert (bp): 5481
  Total vector size (bp): 6294
  Vector type: Mammalian Expression
  Selectable markers: Puromycin
Growth in bacteria
  Bacterial resistance: Ampicillin, 100 μg/mL
  Growth temperature: 37°C
  Growth strain: DH5alpha
  Copy number: High Copy
Gene/Insert
  Gene/Insert name: Plekhm1
  Species: H. sapiens (human)
  Insert size (bp): 627
  Entrez Gene: PLEKHM1 (a.k.a. AP162, B2, OPTA3, OPTB6)
  Tag / fusion protein: strep tag (N terminal on backbone); HA tag (N terminal on backbone); CBP tag (N terminal on backbone)
  Cloning method: Restriction Enzyme; 5′ cloning site EcoRV (unknown if destroyed); 3′ cloning site Not1 (unknown if destroyed)
  Sequencing primers: 5′ TGGCGAGAACCTGTACTTCCAG; 3′ CAAGTGTATGGCCAGATCTCAAGC
Terms and licenses: Academic/Nonprofit Terms; Industry Terms: Not Available to Industry
How to cite: hPlekhm1-Mid/pIRES puro Glue (Q513-E784) was a gift from Paul Odgren (Addgene plasmid # 73455 ; http://n2t.net/addgene:73455 ; RRID:Addgene_73455)
