[The description below was written by a language model from this plasmid's Addgene catalogue record and the feature table of its GenBank file.]
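Description:
hPlekhm1-Mid/pIRES puro Glue (Q513-E784) is a mammalian expression plasmid that produces the central portion of human PLEKHM1, residues Q513 to E784, as an N-terminally tagged fusion protein. It is built on the pIRES puro Glue backbone, with the fragment inserted between EcoRV and NotI sites. It is a high-copy plasmid selected with ampicillin in bacteria, and transfected mammalian cells are selected with puromycin. The backbone name implies that the puromycin resistance gene is translated from an IRES downstream of the tagged open reading frame, which would link drug selection to expression of the fusion. However, neither the IRES, the resistance cassettes, nor the mammalian promoter driving the transcript appear in the available annotation. The catalogue sizes are also not fully consistent: the insert is listed as 627 bp, whereas the difference between total and backbone sizes, and the stated residue range, suggest something closer to 800 bp.

The held sequence record covers only about 920 bp of the roughly 6.3 kb plasmid, essentially the region upstream of and entering the insert. It shows a T7 promoter/primer site, a Kozak consensus, and then the "Glue" tandem affinity module: a streptavidin-binding peptide, a TEV protease cleavage site, an HA epitope, and a calmodulin-binding peptide, all preceding the PLEKHM1 fragment. This arrangement allows sequential capture on streptavidin and calmodulin resins, with HA available for detection or immunoprecipitation. Together with the associated study on a PLEKHM1 binding partner in osteoclasts, this suggests the construct is suited to pull-down and domain-mapping experiments that ask which region of PLEKHM1 mediates protein interactions.
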