LOCUS       Exported 923 bp ds-DNA linear SYN 25-MAY-2021
DEFINITION  Express human middle part (Q513-E784) Plekhm1 in mammalian cells.
ACCESSION   .
VERSION     .
KEYWORDS    hPlekhm1-Mid/pIRES puro Glue (Q513-E784)
SOURCE      synthetic DNA construct
  ORGANISM  synthetic DNA construct
REFERENCE   1 (bases 1 to 923)
  AUTHORS   Witwicka H, Jia H, Kutikov A, Reyes-Gutierrez P, Li X, Odgren PR
  TITLE     TRAFD1 (FLN29) Interacts with Plekhm1 and Regulates Osteoclast
            Acidification and Resorption.
  JOURNAL   PLoS One. 2015 May 19;10(5):e0127537. doi:
            10.1371/journal.pone.0127537. eCollection 2015.
  PUBMED    25992615
REFERENCE   2 (bases 1 to 923)
  AUTHORS   .
  TITLE     Direct Submission
  JOURNAL   Exported May 25, 2021 from SnapGene Server 1.1.58
            http://www.snapgene.com
FEATURES             Location/Qualifiers
     source          1..923
                     /organism="synthetic DNA construct"
                     /mol_type="other DNA"
     primer_bind     40..59
                     /label=T7
                     /note="T7 promoter, forward primer"
     promoter        40..58
                     /label=T7 promoter
                     /note="promoter for bacteriophage T7 RNA polymerase"
     regulatory      100..109
                     /regulatory_class="other"
                     /note="vertebrate consensus sequence for strong initiation
                     of translation (Kozak, 1987)"
     CDS             106..219
                     /codon_start=1
                     /product="streptavidin-binding peptide"
                     /label=SBP
                     /note="selected from a peptide library; binds streptavidin
                     with nanomolar affinity (Keefe et al., 2001)"
                     /translation="MDEKTTGWRGGHVVEGLAGELEQLRARLEHHPQGQREP"
     CDS             238..258
                     /codon_start=1
                     /product="tobacco etch virus (TEV) protease recognition and
                     cleavage site"
                     /label=TEV site
                     /translation="ENLYFQG"
     CDS             265..291
                     /codon_start=1
                     /product="HA (human influenza hemagglutinin) epitope tag"
                     /label=HA
                     /translation="YPYDVPDYA"
     CDS             292..369
                     /codon_start=1
                     /product="calmodulin-binding peptide"
                     /label=CBP
                     /note="derived from skeletal muscle myosin light chain
                     kinase; binds calmodulin with nanomolar affinity in the
                     presence of calcium"
                     /translation="KRRWKKNFIAVSAANRFKKISSSGAL"
ORIGIN
        1 gctaactaga gaacccactg cttactggct tatcgaaatt aatacgactc actataggga
       61 gacccaagct tggtaccgag ctcggatcga tttaattaag ccaccatgga cgagaagacc
      121 accggctggc ggggcggcca cgtggtggag ggcctggccg gcgagctgga gcagctgcgg
      181 gcccggctgg agcaccaccc ccagggccag cgggagcccg gcggaagccc cggtggcgag
      241 aacctgtact tccagggcgc aagctacccc tacgacgtgc ccgactacgc caagcggcgg
      301 tggaagaaga acttcatcgc cgtgagcgcc gccaaccggt tcaagaagat cagcagcagc
      361 ggcgccctga ttgatggggg atctggcccc ggcggcggcg cgcctgtaca gatatcccag
      421 gggcataaga gcttccgggt ggtacaccgg agacagatgg gactgtccaa cccattccgg
      481 ggtctcatga agctgggcac cgtggagcgg cggggggcaa tgggcatctg gaaggagctc
      541 ttctgcgagc tctccccgct ggagttccgc ctctacctga gcaacgagga gcacacctgt
      601 gtggagaact gctcgctgct tcgctgtgag tctgtggggc cagcccatag tgatgggcgc
      661 tttgagctgg tcttctctgg caagaagctg gccctgcgcg cctcctccca ggacgaagct
      721 gaggactggc tggaccgggt gcgggaggcc ctgcagaagg tccggcctca gcaggaggat
      781 gagtgggtga acgtgcagta cccagaccag cctgaggaac cccccgaggc gccccagggc
      841 tgcctctctc cctcagacct gctctcggag cccgcggccc tccagggcac acagtttgac
      901 tggtcgtccg cccaggttcc aga
//
