>Addgene plasmid #73455 | hPlekhm1-Mid/pIRES puro Glue (Q513-E784) | addgene partial sequence | sequence record 140002 | synth-int-R 5'-ggagtactcaccccaacagc-3'
CGGCCGTTACTAGTGGATCCGAAAAGGGCGAATTCCGTCGACGCGGCCGCTTACTCGGCTGTCTCCAAGT
AGGATGCCAGGACTTTGCGGACCAGATCCCTCCACAGGGCGGCTTCCTCGGCGTTTCCGGCCTGCAGCTT
CAGGACAGCCTTGGCCGTGATGATTTTGAAGAAGGATGGGCCCCCAAGGCTGGTGTCTGGCAGGATGTCC
CGGATGGTCTCCACGCCGTGGCTGTCACTCAGCATCTTCTCATTGTTCCTGATGCGGAAACATTTCAGAG
CCTCCAAGGACAGAGAAAATATATAGGGCATCCAGGTCCTGTCCATGTACAAGTACAGCAGGGACTCCTT
GATGGCATCTGGCTCTGGAACCTGGGCGGACGACCAGTCAAACTGTGTGCCCTGGAGGGCCGCGGGCTCC
GAGAGCAGGTCTGAGGGAGAGAGGCAGCCCTGGGGCGCCTCGGGGGGTTCCTCAGGCTGGTCTGGGTACT
GCACGTTCACCCACTCATCCTCCTGCTGAGGCCGGACCTTCTGCAGGGCCTCCCGCACCCGGTCCAGCCA
GTCCTCAGCTTCGTCCTGGGAGGAGGCGCGCAGGGCCAGCTTCTTGCCAGAGAAGACCAGCTCAAAGCGC
CCATCACTATGGGCTGGCCCCACAGACTCACAGCGAAGCAGCGAGCAGTTCTCCACACAGGTGTGCTCCT
CGTTGCTCAGGTAGAGGCGGAACTCCAGCGGGGAGAGCTCGCAGAAGAGCTCCTTCCAGATGCCCATTGC
CCCCCGCCGCTCCACGGTGCCCAGCTTCATGAGACCCCGGAATGGGTTGGACAGTCCCATCTGTCTCCGG
TGTACCACCCGGAAGCTCTTATGCCCCTGGGATATCTGTACAGGCGCGCCGCCGCCGGGGC
