>Addgene plasmid #73455 | hPlekhm1-Mid/pIRES puro Glue (Q513-E784) | depositor partial sequence | sequence record 140008 | Inserted part of human Plekhm1 (Q513-E784)
CAGGGGCATAAGAGCTTCCGGGTGGTACACCGGAGACAGATGGGACTGTCCAACCCATTCCGGGGTCTCA
TGAAGCTGGGCACCGTGGAGCGGCGGGGGGCAATGGGCATCTGGAAGGAGCTCTTCTGCGAGCTCTCCCC
GCTGGAGTTCCGCCTCTACCTGAGCAACGAGGAGCACACCTGTGTGGAGAACTGCTCGCTGCTTCGCTGT
GAGTCTGTGGGGCCAGCCCATAGTGATGGGCGCTTTGAGCTGGTCTTCTCTGGCAAGAAGCTGGCCCTGC
GCGCCTCCTCCCAGGACGAAGCTGAGGACTGGCTGGACCGGGTGCGGGAGGCCCTGCAGAAGGTCCGGCC
TCAGCAGGAGGATGAGTGGGTGAACGTGCAGTACCCAGACCAGCCTGAGGAACCCCCCGAGGCGCCCCAG
GGCTGCCTCTCTCCCTCAGACCTGCTCTCGGAGCCCGCGGCCCTCCAGGGCACACAGTTTGACTGGTCGT
CCGCCCAGGTTCCAGAGCCAGATGCCATCAAGGAGTCCCTGCTGTACTTGTACATGGACAGGACCTGGAT
GCCCTATATATTTTCTCTGTCCTTGGAGGCTCTGAAATGTTTCCGCATCAGGAACAATGAGAAGATGCTG
AGTGACAGCCACGGCGTGGAGACCATCCGGGACATCCTGCCAGACACCAGCCTTGGGGGCCCATCCTTCT
TCAAAATCATCACGGCCAAGGCTGTCCTGAAGCTGCAGGCCGGAAACGCCGAGGAAGCCGCCCTGTGGAG
GGATCTGGTCCGCAAAGTCCTGGCATCCTACTTGGAGACAGCCGAGTA
